>Addgene plasmid #101807 | pCRRNA-G20-R0 | addgene full sequence | sequence record 197166 | Addgene NGS Result
TATCATTCTACATTTAGGCGCTGCCATCTTAAGACGAAAGGGCCTCGTGATACGCCTATTTTTATAGGTT
AATGTCATGATAATAATGGTTTCTTAGACGTCGGAATTGCCAGCTGGGGCGCCCTCTGGTAAGGTTGGGA
AGCCCTGCAAAGTAAACTGGATGGCTTTCTTGCCGCCAAGGATCTGATGGCGCAGGGGATCAAGATCTGA
TCAAGAGACAGGATGAGGATCGTTTCGCATGATTGAACAAGATGGATTGCACGCAGGTTCTCCGGCCGCT
TGGGTGGAGAGGCTATTCGGCTATGACTGGGCACAACAGACAATCGGCTGCTCTGATGCCGCCGTGTTCC
GGCTGTCAGCGCAGGGGCGCCCGGTTCTTTTTGTCAAGACCGACCTGTCCGGTGCCCTGAATGAACTGCA
GGACGAGGCAGCGCGGCTATCGTGGCTGGCCACGACGGGCGTTCCTTGCGCAGCTGTGCTCGACGTTGTC
ACTGAAGCGGGAAGGGACTGGCTGCTATTGGGCGAAGTGCCGGGGCAGGATCTCCTGTCATCTCACCTTG
CTCCTGCCGAGAAAGTATCCATCATGGCTGATGCAATGCGGCGGCTGCATACGCTTGATCCGGCTACCTG
CCCATTCGACCACCAAGCGAAACATCGCATCGAGCGAGCACGTACTCGGATGGAAGCCGGTCTTGTCGAT
CAGGATGATCTGGACGAAGAGCATCAGGGGCTCGCGCCAGCCGAACTGTTCGCCAGGCTCAAGGCGCGCA
TGCCCGACGGCGAGGATCTCGTCGTGACCCATGGCGATGCCTGCTTGCCGAATATCATGGTGGAAAATGG
CCGCTTTTCTGGATTCATCGACTGTGGCCGGCTGGGTGTGGCGGACCGCTATCAGGACATAGCGTTGGCT
ACCCGTGATATTGCTGAAGAGCTTGGCGGCGAATGGGCTGACCGCTTCCTCGTGCTTTACGGTATCGCCG
CTCCCGATTCGCAGCGCATCGCCTTCTATCGCCTTCTTGACGAGTTCTTCTGAGCGGGACTCTGGGGTTC
GAGAGCTCGCTTGGACTCCTGTTGATAGATCCAGTAATGACCTCAGAACTCCATCTGGATTTGTTCAGAA
CGCTCGGTTGCCGCCGGGCGTTTTTTATTGGTGAGAATCCAAGCACTAGTCATGACCAAAATCCCTTAAC
GTGAGTTTTCGTTCCACTGAGCGTCAGACCCCGTAGAAAAGATCAAAGGATCTTCTTGAGATCCTTTTTT
TCTGCGCGTAATCTGCTGCTTGCAAACAAAAAAACCACCGCTACCAGCGGTGGTTTGTTTGCCGGATCAA
GAGCTACCAACTCTTTTTCCGAAGGTAACTGGCTTCAGCAGAGCGCAGATACCAAATACTGTCCTTCTAG
TGTAGCCGTAGTTAGGCCACCACTTCAAGAACTCTGTAGCACCGCCTACATACCTCGCTCTGCTAATCCT
GTTACCAGTGGCTGCTGCCAGTGGCGATAAGTCGTGTCTTACCGGGTTGGACTCAAGACGATAGTTACCG
GATAAGGCGCAGCGGTCGGGCTGAACGGGGGGTTCGTGCACACAGCCCAGCTTGGAGCGAACGACCTACA
CCGAACTGAGATACCTACAGCGTGAGCTATGAGAAAGCGCCACGCTTCCCGAAGGGAGAAAGGCGGACAG
GTATCCGGTAAGCGGCAGGGTCGGAACAGGAGAGCGCACGAGGGAGCTTCCAGGGGGAAACGCCTGGTAT
CTTTATAGTCCTGTCGGGTTTCGCCACCTCTGACTTGAGCGTCGATTTTTGTGATGCTCGTCAGGGGGGC
GGAGCCTATGGAAAAACGCCAGCAACGCGGCCTTTTTACGGTTCCTGGCCTTTTGCTGGCCTTTTGCTCA
CATGTTCTTTCCTGCGTTATCCCCTGATTCTGTGGATAACCGTATTACCGCCTTTGAGTGAGCTGATACC
GCTCGCCGCAGCCGAACGCCCCAAAAAGCCTCGCTTTCAGCACCTGTCGTTTCCTTTCTTTTCAGAGGGT
ATTTTAAATAAAAACATTAAGTTATGACGAAGAAGAACGGAAACGCCTTAAACCGGAAAATTTTCATAAA
TAGCGAAAACCCGCGAGGTCGCCGCCCCGTAACCTGTCGGATCACCGGAAAGGACCCGTAAAGTGATAAT
GATTATCATCTACATATCACAACGTGCGTGGAGGGTCTAGGGCGGCGGATTTGTCCTACTCAGGAGAGCG
TTCACCGACAAACAACAGATAAAACGAAAGGCCCAGTCTTTCGACTGAGCCTTTCGTTTTATTTGATGCC
TCTAGCACGCGTACCATGGGATCCTATTTCTTAATAACTAAAAATATGGTATAATACTCTTAATAAATGC
AGTAATACAGGGGCTTTTCAAGACTGAAGTCTAGCTGAGACAAATAGTGCGATTACGAAATTTTTTAGAC
AAAAATAGTCTACGAGGTTTTAGAGCTATGCTGTTTTGAATGGTCCCAAAACCCTTCACCTTCACCACGA
ACAGAGAATTTGGTTTTAGAGCTATGCTGTTTTGAATGGTCCCAAAACATCGCACATCCTGGTCGCGACA
TTAAGAGTGTTTTAGAGCTATGCTGTTTTGAATGGTCCCAAAACTTCAGCACACTGAGACTTGTTGAGTT
GAATTCATGAGTATTAAGTATTGTTTTATGGCTGATAAATTTCTTTGAATTTCTCCTTGATTATTTGTTA
TAAAAGTTATAAAATAATCTTGTTGGAACCATTCAAAACAGCATAGCAAGTTAAAATAAGGCTAGTCCGT
TATCAACTTGAAAAAGTGGCACCGAGTCGGTGCTTTTTTTGATACTTCTATTCTACTCTGACTGCAAACC
AAAAAAACAAGCGCTTTCAAAACGCTTGTTTTATCATTTTTAGGGAAATTAATCTCTTAATCCTTT
Features (pLannotate 1.2.2; 11 found; start..end, strand, type, name):
     88..207     +  CDS            tnpA (fragment): TN5P_ECOLX - Also known as tnp. Experimental evidence at protein level: Swiss-Prot protein existence level 1. Mediates transposition of transposon Tn5 by a 'cut and paste' mechanism. First, the monomeric transposase binds the 19 bp inverted DNA repeats flanking the transposon. Then, dimerization of the DNA- bound transposase creates a synaptic DNA complex. After nicking of the first DNA strand, excision of the transposon proceeds through a series of intermediates. The transposase then mediates the insertion of the transposon at a new site by strand transfer. The activity of the wild- type tran
    239..1030    +  CDS            neo: KKA2_KLEPN - Also known as kan, nptII. Experimental evidence at protein level: Swiss-Prot protein existence level 1. Resistance to kanamycin, neomycin, paromomycin, ribostamycin, butirosin and gentamicin B. From Klebsiella pneumoniae.
   1064..1158    +  terminator     lambda t0 terminator: transcription terminator from phage lambda
   1246..1834    +  rep_origin     ori: high-copy-number ColE1/pMB1/pBR322/pUC origin of replication
   1981..2204    +  misc_feature   cos (fragment): lambda cos site; allows packaging into phage lambda particles
   2219..2305    -  terminator     rrnB T1 terminator: Escherichia coli rrnB; transcription terminator T1 from the E. coli rrnB gene
   2335..2466    +  misc_feature   crRNA leader: crRNA leader sequence for the Streptococcus pyogenes CRISPR/Cas system
   2467..2502    +  repeat_region  DR: direct repeat for the Streptococcus pyogenes CRISPR/Cas system
   2533..2568    +  repeat_region  DR: direct repeat for the Streptococcus pyogenes CRISPR/Cas system
   2599..2634    +  repeat_region  DR: direct repeat for the Streptococcus pyogenes CRISPR/Cas system
   2755..2833    +  misc_RNA       tracrRNA: trans-activating CRISPR RNA for the Streptococcus pyogenes CRISPR/Cas9 system
