[The description below was written by a language model from this plasmid's Addgene catalogue record and pLannotate feature annotations shown in this document.]
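Description:
pCRRNA-G20-R0 is a small (about 2.9 kb) bacterial CRISPR plasmid built on the pCRRNAcos backbone. It carries a minimal Streptococcus pyogenes-type CRISPR array that encodes two crRNAs, one directed against sfGFP and one against mCherry. It replicates in E. coli from a high-copy ColE1/pUC-type origin and is selected with kanamycin through the neo (nptII) aminoglycoside phosphotransferase gene. That gene is followed by a lambda t0 terminator and preceded by a short Tn5 transposase fragment, which is probably a remnant of the resistance cassette's origin. A partial lambda cos site is also annotated; an intact cos site allows packaging into lambda phage particles.

The payload starts with the S. pyogenes crRNA leader, and the record lists the promoter as Spy 1049. Three 36-bp direct repeats follow, separated by two 30-bp gaps that match the two recorded spacers. An annotated tracrRNA lies downstream of the array, so the plasmid appears to supply both RNA components needed for crRNA maturation and loading onto Cas9. An rrnB T1 terminator sits upstream of the array in the opposite orientation, presumably insulating it from neighbouring transcription. No cas9 or dCas9 gene is annotated, so the protein must come from the host strain or another construct.

The stated purpose is to repress mCherry and GFP independently and with different strengths. This fits the associated work on tuning dCas9-mediated transcriptional blocking for graded, low-noise knockdown in bacteria. The name suggests a guide-strength setting for each reporter (G20 for GFP, R0 for mCherry), but the record does not define these labels.
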