Addgene plasmid #101807: pCRRNA-G20-R0
Purpose: Repress mCherry and GFP independently, with different strengths
Depositing lab: David Bikard & Sven van Teeffelen. Depositing organization: Institut Pasteur. Publication: Tuning dCas9's ability to block transcription enables robust, noiseless knockdown of bacterial genes. Vigouroux A, Oldewurtel E, Cui L, Bikard D, van Teeffelen S. Mol Syst Biol. 2018 Mar 8;14(3):e7899. PubMed 29519933.
Backbone
  Vector backbone: pCRRNAcos
  Backbone size w/o insert (bp): 2870
  Vector type: CRISPR, Synthetic Biology
Growth in bacteria
  Bacterial resistance: Kanamycin, 50 μg/mL
  Growth temperature: 37°C
  Growth strain: DH5alpha
  Copy number: High Copy
Gene/Insert
  Gene/Insert name: crRNAs targeting GFP and mCherry
  gRNA/shRNA sequence: sfGFP crRNA: CCTTCACCTTCACCACGAACAGAGAATTTG; mCherry crRNA: ATCGCACATCCTGGTCGCGACATTAAGAGT
  Species: Synthetic
  Promoter: Spy 1049
  Cloning method: Restriction Enzyme; 5′ cloning site Unknown (unknown if destroyed); 3′ cloning site Unknown (unknown if destroyed)
  Sequencing primers: 5′ TTACTTTGCAGGGCTTCCCAACC; 3′ TTTGATGCCTCTAGCACGCG
Terms and licenses: Academic/Nonprofit Terms; Industry Terms: Not Available to Industry
How to cite: pCRRNA-G20-R0 was a gift from David Bikard & Sven van Teeffelen (Addgene plasmid # 101807 ; http://n2t.net/addgene:101807 ; RRID:Addgene_101807)
